Addgene plasmid #215166: Si-FvMT
Purpose: Encodes the full length of silica binding protein fused at the N-terminus of large algae metallothionein
Depositing lab: Travis Beddoe & Bhuvana Shanbhag. Depositing organization: La Trobe University.
Backbone
  Vector backbone: pET-28a(+)
  Vector type: Bacterial Expression
Growth in bacteria
  Bacterial resistance: Kanamycin, 50 μg/mL
  Growth temperature: 37°C
  Growth strain: DH5alpha
  Copy number: High Copy
Gene/Insert
  Gene/Insert name: Si-FvMT
  Species: Fucus vesiculosus
  Promoter: T7 lac
  Cloning method: Restriction Enzyme; 5′ cloning site NcoI (not destroyed); 3′ cloning site XhoI (not destroyed)
  Sequencing primers: 5′ T7 fwd; 3′ T7 Rev
Terms and licenses: Academic/Nonprofit Terms; Industry Terms: Not Available to Industry
How to cite: Si-FvMT was a gift from Travis Beddoe & Bhuvana Shanbhag (Addgene plasmid # 215166 ; http://n2t.net/addgene:215166 ; RRID:Addgene_215166)
