[The description below was written by a language model from this plasmid's Addgene catalogue record and pLannotate feature annotations shown in this document.]
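Description:
Si-FvMT is a bacterial expression plasmid of about 6 kb built on the pET-28a(+) backbone. It produces a fusion protein in which a full-length silica-binding protein is joined to the N-terminus of a metallothionein from the brown alga Fucus vesiculosus. The fusion was cloned between the NcoI and XhoI sites, both of which remain intact. In the feature table the insert corresponds to the unannotated stretch between the T7 gene 10 ribosome binding site and a short polyhistidine match. That His match, scored as a fragment of a 9xHis tag, is consistent with the C-terminal His tag that pET-28a supplies downstream of XhoI. The record does not say whether the tag is in frame with the fusion, and it does not identify the silica-binding protein or its source.

Expression is driven by the T7 promoter with an adjacent lac operator, and transcription ends at the T7 terminator. The plasmid also carries lacI under its own promoter, so the cassette stays repressed until it is induced with IPTG or lactose in a host that supplies T7 RNA polymerase. Propagation relies on a ColE1/pBR322-type origin accompanied by the rop gene and the bom mobility region. An f1 origin is also present, and selection is by kanamycin resistance (aph(3')-Ia). The catalogue lists the plasmid as high copy, although rop is annotated as keeping copy number low. The small tetracycline-resistance, AmpR promoter, CAP site and SET1 hits are fragmentary matches, probably to backbone sequence rather than to functional elements.

The record gives no specific application. The design suggests a metal-binding metallothionein produced recombinantly with a domain that could anchor it to silica surfaces.
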