Features (pLannotate 1.2.2; 18 found; start..end, strand, type, name):
    429..568     -  misc_feature   bom: basis of mobility region from pBR322
    670..861     -  CDS            rop: Rop protein, which maintains plasmids at low copy number; rop
    878..1258    +  CDS            YPB1_ECOLX: Protein predicted: Swiss-Prot protein existence level 4. From Escherichia coli.
   1330..1621    -  CDS            TcR (fragment): tetracycline efflux protein; tet; confers resistance to tetracycline
   1636..1657    -  protein_bind   CAP binding site: CAP binding activates transcription in the presence of cAMP. E. coli catabolite activator protein
   1670..2752    -  CDS            lacI: lac repressor; lacI; The lac repressor binds to the lac operator to inhibit transcription in E. coli. This inhibition can be relieved by adding lactose or isopropyl-β-D-thiogalactopyranoside (IPTG).
   2753..2830    -  promoter       lacI promoter: lacI
   2838..3117    -  CDS            TcR (fragment): tetracycline efflux protein; tet; confers resistance to tetracycline
   3139..3157    +  promoter       T7 promoter: promoter for bacteriophage T7 RNA polymerase
   3158..3182    +  protein_bind   lac operator: The lac repressor binds to the lac operator to inhibit transcription in E. coli. This inhibition can be relieved by adding lactose or isopropyl-β-D-thiogalactopyranoside (IPTG). lac repressor encoded by lacI
   3197..3219    +  RBS            RBS: efficient ribosome binding site from bacteriophage T7 gene 10 (Olins and Rangwala, 1989)
   4009..4026    +  CDS            9xHis (fragment): 9xHis affinity tag
   4036..4085    +  CDS            SET1 (fragment): solubility-enhancement tag derived from T7 phage gene 10B
   4093..4140    +  terminator     T7 terminator: transcription terminator for bacteriophage T7 RNA polymerase
   4177..4605    +  rep_origin     f1 ori (sequence partly withheld): f1 bacteriophage origin of replication; arrow indicates direction of (+) strand synthesis
   4658..4715    +  promoter       AmpR promoter (fragment): bla
   4724..5539    -  CDS            KanR: aminoglycoside phosphotransferase; aph(3')-Ia; confers resistance to kanamycin in bacteria or G418 (Geneticin®) in eukaryotes
   5661..243     +  rep_origin     ori (across the origin): high-copy-number ColE1/pMB1/pBR322/pUC origin of replication
>Addgene plasmid #215166 | Si-FvMT | addgene full sequence | sequence record 430162 | Addgene NGS Result
TTGGAGCGAACGACCTACACCGAACTGAGATACCTACAGCGTGAGCTATGAGAAAGCGCCACGCTTCCCG
AAGGGAGAAAGGCGGACAGGTATCCGGTAAGCGGCAGGGTCGGAACAGGAGAGCGCACGAGGGAGCTTCC
AGGGGGAAACGCCTGGTATCTTTATAGTCCTGTCGGGTTTCGCCACCTCTGACTTGAGCGTCGATTTTTG
TGATGCTCGTCAGGGGGGCGGAGCCTATGGAAAAACGCCAGCAACGCGGCCTTTTTACGGTTCCTGGCCT
TTTGCTGGCCTTTTGCTCACATGTTCTTTCCTGCGTTATCCCCTGATTCTGTGGATAACCGTATTACCGC
CTTTGAGTGAGCTGATACCGCTCGCCGCAGCCGAACGACCGAGCGCAGCGAGTCAGTGAGCGAGGAAGCG
GAAGAGCGCCTGATGCGGTATTTTCTCCTTACGCATCTGTGCGGTATTTCACACCGCAATGGTGCACTCT
CAGTACAATCTGCTCTGATGCCGCATAGTTAAGCCAGTATACACTCCGCTATCGCTACGTGACTGGGTCA
TGGCTGCGCCCCGACACCCGCCAACACCCGCTGACGCGCCCTGACGGGCTTGTCTGCTCCCGGCATCCGC
TTACAGACAAGCTGTGACCGTCTCCGGGAGCTGCATGTGTCAGAGGTTTTCACCGTCATCACCGAAACGC
GCGAGGCAGCTGCGGTAAAGCTCATCAGCGTGGTCGTGAAGCGATTCACAGATGTCTGCCTGTTCATCCG
CGTCCAGCTCGTTGAGTTTCTCCAGAAGCGTTAATGTCTGGCTTCTGATAAAGCGGGCCATGTTAAGGGC
GGTTTTTTCCTGTTTGGTCACTGATGCCTCCGTGTAAGGGGGATTTCTGTTCATGGGGGTAATGATACCG
ATGAAACGAGAGAGGATGCTCACGATACGGGTTACTGATGATGAACATGCCCGGTTACTGGAACGTTGTG
AGGGTAAACAACTGGCGGTATGGATGCGGCGGGACCAGAGAAAAATCACTCAGGGTCAATGCCAGCGCTT
CGTTAATACAGATGTAGGTGTTCCACAGGGTAGCCAGCAGCATCCTGCGATGCAGATCCGGAACATAATG
GTGCAGGGCGCTGACTTCCGCGTTTCCAGACTTTACGAAACACGGAAACCGAAGACCATTCATGTTGTTG
CTCAGGTCGCAGACGTTTTGCAGCAGCAGTCGCTTCACGTTCGCTCGCGTATCGGTGATTCATTCTGCTA
ACCAGTAAGGCAACCCCGCCAGCCTAGCCGGGTCCTCAACGACAGGAGCACGATCATGCGCACCCGTGGG
GCCGCCATGCCGGCGATAATGGCCTGCTTCTCGCCGAAACGTTTGGTGGCGGGACCAGTGACGAAGGCTT
GAGCGAGGGCGTGCAAGATTCCGAATACCGCAAGCGACAGGCCGATCATCGTCGCGCTCCAGCGAAAGCG
GTCCTCGCCGAAAATGACCCAGAGCGCTGCCGGCACCTGTCCTACGAGTTGCATGATAAAGAAGACAGTC
ATAAGTGCGGCGACGATAGTCATGCCCCGCGCCCACCGGAAGGAGCTGACTGGGTTGAAGGCTCTCAAGG
GCATCGGTCGAGATCCCGGTGCCTAATGAGTGAGCTAACTTACATTAATTGCGTTGCGCTCACTGCCCGC
TTTCCAGTCGGGAAACCTGTCGTGCCAGCTGCATTAATGAATCGGCCAACGCGCGGGGAGAGGCGGTTTG
CGTATTGGGCGCCAGGGTGGTTTTTCTTTTCACCAGTGAGACGGGCAACAGCTGATTGCCCTTCACCGCC
TGGCCCTGAGAGAGTTGCAGCAAGCGGTCCACGCTGGTTTGCCCCAGCAGGCGAAAATCCTGTTTGATGG
TGGTTAACGGCGGGATATAACATGAGCTGTCTTCGGTATCGTCGTATCCCACTACCGAGATATCCGCACC
AACGCGCAGCCCGGACTCGGTAATGGCGCGCATTGCGCCCAGCGCCATCTGATCGTTGGCAACCAGCATC
GCAGTGGGAACGATGCCCTCATTCAGCATTTGCATGGTTTGTTGAAAACCGGACATGGCACTCCAGTCGC
CTTCCCGTTCCGCTATCGGCTGAATTTGATTGCGAGTGAGATATTTATGCCAGCCAGCCAGACGCAGACG
CGCCGAGACAGAACTTAATGGGCCCGCTAACAGCGCGATTTGCTGGTGACCCAATGCGACCAGATGCTCC
ACGCCCAGTCGCGTACCGTCTTCATGGGAGAAAATAATACTGTTGATGGGTGTCTGGTCAGAGACATCAA
GAAATAACGCCGGAACATTAGTGCAGGCAGCTTCCACAGCAATGGCATCCTGGTCATCCAGCGGATAGTT
AATGATCAGCCCACTGACGCGTTGCGCGAGAAGATTGTGCACCGCCGCTTTACAGGCTTCGACGCCGCTT
CGTTCTACCATCGACACCACCACGCTGGCACCCAGTTGATCGGCGCGAGATTTAATCGCCGCGACAATTT
GCGACGGCGCGTGCAGGGCCAGACTGGAGGTGGCAACGCCAATCAGCAACGACTGTTTGCCCGCCAGTTG
TTGTGCCACGCGGTTGGGAATGTAATTCAGCTCCGCCATCGCCGCTTCCACTTTTTCCCGCGTTTTCGCA
GAAACGTGGCTGGCCTGGTTCACCACGCGGGAAACGGTCTGATAAGAGACACCGGCATACTCTGCGACAT
CGTATAACGTTACTGGTTTCACATTCACCACCCTGAATTGACTCTCTTCCGGGCGCTATCATGCCATACC
GCGAAAGGTTTTGCGCCATTCGATGGTGTCCGGGATCTCGACGCTCTCCCTTATGCGACTCCTGCATTAG
GAAGCAGCCCAGTAGTAGGTTGAGGCCGTTGAGCACCGCCGCCGCAAGGAATGGTGCATGCAAGGAGATG
GCGCCCAACAGTCCCCCGGCCACGGGGCCTGCCACCATACCCACGCCGAAACAAGCGCTCATGAGCCCGA
AGTGGCGAGCCCGATCTTCCCCATCGGTGATGTCGGCGATATAGGCGCCAGCAACCGCACCTGTGGCGCC
GGTGATGCCGGCCACGATGCGTCCGGCGTAGAGGATCGAGATCTCGATCCCGCGAAATTAATACGACTCA
CTATAGGGGAATTGTGAGCGGATAACAATTCCCCTCTAGAAATAATTTTGTTTAACTTTAAGAAGGAGAT
ATACCATGGCCATGGGTATGTCCCTGTTCCATTGTGATTTCCTGAAAGACCTGATAGGTAGTTTCGTCCG
CGTGAATCGCGGTGGGCCAGAAAGCCAGCGCGGAACAATTATCTCTGTTTGTCCCGATTATTTTGTATTA
CAAAACGAGAAAGGCGAATTGTATTACTACCAGCTCTCTCATTTAAAGAGTATTACGAAAAGCGCAAAAG
AATGTGGAAGCTCGGATTGTGAGTGGGAAGACTGTGCTTGCGCGGAAGACTTCGAAGCGCTCCTCGAATC
GTTCAAATATTGTTGGGTAAAGATTAATCGAGGCGGTCCCGAAAAGGTGGAAGGAATTCTTCAGGATGTC
TCTTGTGATTTCGTTACACTGATTGTAAAAGAGGAAATCATCTTGATAGCGATCAAACATATCAAAAGCG
TCAACTATAACGCACTGGCTTGTGGGGAAAGTGACGAAAGTGATGACAGCAGCTCAAAAGAATCTAACAA
CAACTCAGGGCGCGCACGCGCCCAACGACAATCATCTCGCGGACGTGGCGGTGGTGGCTCGGGAGGAGGC
GGTAGCGGTATGGCAGGCACTGGTTGCAAGATTTGGGAAGATTGCAAATGTGGGGCCGCTTGCTCATGTG
GGGATTCGTGTACGTGCGGTACTGTTAAGAAGGGCACAACTAGCAGAGCCGGGGCTGGATGCCCTTGCGG
ACCCAAGTGTAAATGTACAGGACAAGGATCATGTAATTGTGTCAAGGACGACTGTTGTGGATGTGGAAAA
TGATAACTCGAGCTCGAGCACCACCACCACCACCACTGAGATCCGGCTGCTAACAAAGCCCGAAAGGAAG
CTGAGTTGGCTGCTGCCACCGCTGAGCAATAACTAGCATAACCCCTTGGGGCCTCTAAACGGGTCTTGAG
GGGTTTTTTGCTGAAAGGAGGAACTATATCCGGATTGGCGAATGGG
[124 nt withheld, positions 4177-4300]
C
[91 nt withheld, positions 4302-4392]
A
[49 nt withheld, positions 4394-4442]
CCTTTGACGTTGGAGTCCACGTTCTTT
[37 nt withheld, positions 4470-4506]
ACCCTATCTCGGTCTATTCTTTTGATTTATAAGGGATTTTGCCGATTTCGGCCTATTGGTTAAAAAATGA
GCTGATTTAACAAAAATTTAACGCGAATTTTAACAAAATATTAACGCTTACAATTTAGGTGGCACTTTTC
GGGGAAATGTGCGCGGAACCCCTATTTGTTTATTTTTCTAAATACATTCAAATATGTATCCGCTCATGAA
TTAATTCTTAGAAAAACTCATCGAGCATCAAATGAAACTGCAATTTATTCATATCAGGATTATCAATACC
ATATTTTTGAAAAAGCCGTTTCTGTAATGAAGGAGAAAACTCACCGAGGCAGTTCCATAGGATGGCAAGA
TCCTGGTATCGGTCTGCGATTCCGACTCGTCCAACATCAATACAACCTATTAATTTCCCCTCGTCAAAAA
TAAGGTTATCAAGTGAGAAATCACCATGAGTGACGACTGAATCCGGTGAGAATGGCAAAAGTTTATGCAT
TTCTTTCCAGACTTGTTCAACAGGCCAGCCATTACGCTCGTCATCAAAATCACTCGCATCAACCAAACCG
TTATTCATTCGTGATTGCGCCTGAGCGAGACGAAATACGCGATCGCTGTTAAAAGGACAATTACAAACAG
GAATCGAATGCAACCGGCGCAGGAACACTGCCAGCGCATCAACAATATTTTCACCTGAATCAGGATATTC
TTCTAATACCTGGAATGCTGTTTTCCCGGGGATCGCAGTGGTGAGTAACCATGCATCATCAGGAGTACGG
ATAAAATGCTTGATGGTCGGAAGAGGCATAAATTCCGTCAGCCAGTTTAGTCTGACCATCTCATCTGTAA
CATCATTGGCAACGCTACCTTTGCCATGTTTCAGAAACAACTCTGGCGCATCGGGCTTCCCATACAATCG
ATAGATTGTCGCACCTGATTGCCCGACATTATCGCGAGCCCATTTATACCCATATAAATCAGCATCCATG
TTGGAATTTAATCGCGGCCTAGAGCAAGACGTTTCCCGTTGAATATGGCTCATAACACCCCTTGTATTAC
TGTTTATGTAAGCAGACAGTTTTATTGTTCATGACCAAAATCCCTTAACGTGAGTTTTCGTTCCACTGAG
CGTCAGACCCCGTAGAAAAGATCAAAGGATCTTCTTGAGATCCTTTTTTTCTGCGCGTAATCTGCTGCTT
GCAAACAAAAAAACCACCGCTACCAGCGGTGGTTTGTTTGCCGGATCAAGAGCTACCAACTCTTTTTCCG
AAGGTAACTGGCTTCAGCAGAGCGCAGATACCAAATACTGTCCTTCTAGTGTAGCCGTAGTTAGGCCACC
ACTTCAAGAACTCTGTAGCACCGCCTACATACCTCGCTCTGCTAATCCTGTTACCAGTGGCTGCTGCCAG
TGGCGATAAGTCGTGTCTTACCGGGTTGGACTCAAGACGATAGTTACCGGATAAGGCGCAGCGGTCGGGC
TGAACGGGGGGTTCGTGCACACAGCCCAGC
